Addgene plasmid #239530: pKS1612
Purpose: Express CpPT1 membrane protein cargo without mTurqoise2 marker fused to PTS1 and Pex22(1-36)-mRuby2; chromosomal integration by CRISPR
Depositing lab: John Dueber. Depositing organization: University of California, Berkeley.
Backbone
  Vector backbone: PSG747
  Backbone manufacturer: Internal
  Vector type: Yeast Expression
Growth in bacteria
  Bacterial resistance: Kanamycin, 50 μg/mL
  Growth temperature: 37°C
  Growth strain: DH5alpha
  Copy number: High Copy
Gene/Insert
  Gene/Insert name: CpPT1(52-408)-SKL
  Species: Citrus paradisi
  Cloning method: Golden Gate
Terms and licenses: Academic/Nonprofit Terms; Industry Terms: Not Available to Industry
Depositor comments: Additional insert: ScPex22(1-36)-mRuby2- SH3pep
How to cite: pKS1612 was a gift from John Dueber (Addgene plasmid # 239530 ; http://n2t.net/addgene:239530 ; RRID:Addgene_239530)
