[The description below was written by a language model from this plasmid's Addgene catalogue record and pLannotate feature annotations shown in this document.]
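Description:
pKS1612 is a yeast expression construct built by Golden Gate assembly on the in-house PSG747 backbone and intended for chromosomal integration in yeast with the help of CRISPR rather than for episomal maintenance. Consistent with this, the annotated 6,834 nt sequence shows no yeast origin of replication or yeast selection marker. It is propagated in E. coli through a high-copy ColE1/pUC-type origin and a kanamycin resistance gene (aph(3')-Ia). Short fragments matching the S. cerevisiae genes TAF5 and MRL1 are annotated on either side of the payload region. These may belong to genomic homology arms that direct repair of a CRISPR-induced break, although the record does not name the integration locus.

The main insert is CpPT1(52-408)-SKL, a truncated Citrus paradisi protein described as a membrane protein cargo. It carries a C-terminal SKL tripeptide, the classic peroxisomal targeting signal type 1 (PTS1). The depositor lists a second insert, ScPex22(1-36)-mRuby2-SH3pep. This joins the N-terminal 36 residues of yeast Pex22, commonly used as a peroxisomal membrane anchor, to the red fluorescent protein mRuby2 and an SH3-binding peptide, giving a red peroxisomal marker. The feature table places a TEF1 promoter just upstream of mRuby2, so this constitutive promoter probably drives the Pex22 fusion. The CpPT1 coding region, its promoter and the terminators were not annotated, so the record does not state how the cargo is expressed. According to the stated purpose, this version lacks the mTurquoise2 marker, which fits use in studies of targeting membrane proteins to yeast peroxisomes.
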