Features (pLannotate 1.2.2; 6 found; start..end, strand, type, name):
   2166..2282    +  CDS            MRL1 (fragment): MRL1_YEAST - Experimental evidence at protein level: Swiss-Prot protein existence level 1. Sorting receptor involved in the transport of vacuolar enzymes from the Golgi complex to the vacuole. Involved in the delivery and maturation of PEP4 (vacuolar proteinase A) and PRB1 (vacuolar proteinase B). From Saccharomyces cerevisiae (strain ATCC 204508 / S288c) (Baker's yeast).
   2444..2851    +  promoter       TEF1 promoter: S. cerevisiae TEF1; promoter for EF-1α
   2985..3692    +  CDS            mRuby2: mRuby2 is a basic (constitutively fluorescent) red fluorescent protein published in 2012, derived from Entacmaea quadricolor. It has moderate acid sensitivity.
   4572..5387    -  CDS            KanR: aminoglycoside phosphotransferase; aph(3')-Ia; confers resistance to kanamycin in bacteria or G418 (Geneticin®) in eukaryotes
   5612..6200    +  rep_origin     ori: high-copy-number ColE1/pMB1/pBR322/pUC origin of replication
   6311..6538    +  CDS            TAF5 (fragment): TAF5_YEAST - Also known as TAF90. Experimental evidence at protein level: Swiss-Prot protein existence level 1. Functions as a component of the DNA-binding general transcription factor complex TFIID and the transcription regulatory histone acetylation (HAT) complexes SAGA, SALSA and SLIK. Binding of TFIID to a promoter (with or without TATA element) is the initial step in preinitiation complex (PIC) formation. TFIID plays a key role in the regulation of gene expression by RNA polymerase II through different activities such as transcription activator interaction, core promoter recognition and s
>Addgene plasmid #239530 | pKS1612 | addgene full sequence | sequence record 475878 | Addgene NGS Result
ACTGGCCGATAATTGCAGACGAACGACTAGAGATCTATGTGAGGATCCTAACTCGAGATCGAGCTGCCAA
ACCAGATGTCAACACAGCTACAACGTTGATAGGTCAAGATCAATGTAAACAATTACTTTGTTATGTAGAG
TTTTTTTAGCTACCTATATTCCACCATAACATCAATCATGCGGTTGCTGGTGTATTTACCAATAATGTTT
AATGTATATATATATATATATATATGGGGCCGTATACTTACATATAGTAGATGTCAAGCGTAGGCGCTTC
CCCTGCCGGCTGTGAGGGCGCCATAACCAAGGTATCTATAGACCGCCAATCAGCAAACTACCTCCGTACA
TTCATGTTGCACCCACACATTTATACACCCAGACCGCGACAAATTACCCATAAGGTTGTTTGTGACGGCG
TCGTACAAGAGAACGTGGGAACTTTTTAGGCTCACCAAAAAAGAAAGAAAAAATACGAGTTGCTGACAGA
AGCCTCAAGAAAAAAAAAATTCTTCTTCGACTATGCTGGAGGCAGAGATGATCGAGCCGGTAGTTAACTA
TATATAGCTAAATTGGTTCCATCACCTTCTTTTCTGGTGTCGCTCCTTCTAGTGCTATTTCTGGCTTTTC
CTATTTTTTTTTTTCCATTTTTCTTTCTCTCTTTCTAATATATAAATTCTCTTGCATTTTCTATTTTTCT
CTCTATCTATTCTACTTGTTTATTCCCTTCAAGGTTTTTTTTTAAGGAGTACTTGTTTTTAGAATATACG
GTCAACGAACTATAATTAACTAAACAGATCTATGATTCAGTCTTCATTCTGTTTAACAAATAATAAGATA
GGTAACAATGAAGATATGATGAATAGATACCATAAACCATTAAAGAAATCTACAGTTCCTATGGCTTTAC
AAGATGACTCTGCTACAAAATCTCAAAACGAAAATATTGTTTCTACATCTTTCTTGGACTTCTTAACCAA
GAAGTTGGATGCATTTTATAGGTTATCAAGACCATATGCTTGGACTTCAATCATTGTAGGTATTTTGTCA
TCTTCTTTGTTGCCAATCCAATCTTTGGCAGATTTGACTCCTACCTTCTTGATCGAGGTATTGAAGCCTA
TAGTTCCTTCAATTATGATGAATATATTTGTCGTTGCTATTAATCAGTTATCAGATATAGCAATTGATAA
GGTTAACAAGCCAAACTTGCCTTTAGTTTCTGGTGACATATCTATTGGTGAGGCTATAGCTATTGCTGTT
ATCTCAACATTGACTTCTTTGGCTATGGGTGTTATGTTAAGATCACCACCATTAGTTATAGCATTAATAT
TGAGGTGTATCTTAGGTGCAGCTTATTCTATTGATTTGCCATTATTGAGATGGAAGGCTTCTCCTTTGAT
GGCTGCCGTCGCAATCGTTATTGGAAATGGTATAAATAATGTTTTGCCATACTTCTTACACGTCCAAAAG
TACGTTTTAGGTAGGCCTGTTGTCTTTACTAAGCCTTTATTATTCGCAGTTGCATTCTCAGCAATATTTT
CTATCGTCTTATCATTCTTAAAAGACATTCCTGACGTTGAAGGAGATAAGAAATCTGGTATCAGAACATT
ACCAGTCATTTTGGGTAAAGAGAGAGTCTTGTCTATGTCAACTGGTATTTTGTTGATGGCCTATGCTTCT
GCCGCCTTGGCTGGAGTCTTCTCACCAATTTTATTATGTAAATTGGTAACTATGATTGGTCATTCAGTAT
TGGGTTTTATCTTATGGTCTAAGGCCCAAACAGTTGATTTATCAAATGCTAAATCTACATATTCATTCTT
CTTATTCATTTTCCAGTTGTATTACACCGAGTTCTTCTTAATGCATTTTGTAAGAGGATCCTCCAAATTG
TAATAACTCGAGTGGCAGTGCTTTTAACTAAGAATTATTAGTCTTTTCTGCTTATTTTTTCATCATAGTT
TAGAACACTTTATATTAACGAATAGTTTATGAATCTATTTAGGTTTAAAAATTGATACAGTTTTATAAGT
TACTTTTTCAAAGACTCGTGCTGTCTATTGCATAATGCACTGGAAGGGGAAAAAAAAGGTGCACACGCGT
GGCTTTTTCTTGAATTTGCAGTTTGAAAAATGCTGGATGCACACACTGGCTTAAGATGACAACGCCTTGC
CAACAGGGAGTTCTTCAGAGACATGGAGGCTCAAAACGAAATTATTGACAGCCTAGACATCAATAGTCAT
ACAACAGAAAGCGACCACCCAACTTTGGCTGATAATAGCGTATAAACAATGCATACTTTGTACGTTCAAA
ATACAATGCAGTAGATATATTTATGCATATTACATATAATACATATCACATAGGAAGCAACAGGCGCGTT
GGACTTTTAATTTTCGAGGACCGCGAATCCTTACATCACACCCAATCCCCCACAAGTGATCCCCCACACA
CCATAGCTTCAAAATGTTTCTACTCCTTTTTTACTCTTCCAGATTTTCTCGGACTCCGCGCATCGCCGTA
CCACTTCAAAACACCCAAGCACAGCATACTAAATTTCCCCTCTTTCTTCCTCTAGGGTGTCGTTAATTAC
CCGTACTAAAGGTTTGGAAAAGAAAAAAGACACCGCCTCGTTTCTTTTTCTTCGTCGAAAAAGGCAATAA
AAATTTTTATCACGTTTCTTTTTCTTGAAAATTTTTTTTTTTGATTTTTTTCTCTTTCGATGACCTCCCA
TTGATATTTAAGTTAATAAACGGTCATCAATTTCTCAAGTTTCAGTTTCATTTTTCTTGTTCTATTACAA
CTTTTTTTACTTCTTGCTCATTAGAAAGAAAGCATAGCAATCTAATCTAAGTTTTAATTACAAAAGATCT
ATGCCACCACCATCAAGAAGTAGAATAAACAAAACAAGAACATTAGGAATAGTGGGTACAGCTATAGCAG
TGTTGGTCACGTCCTACTATATATATCAAAAGGTGACAGGTTCTGTGTCCAAAGGAGAGGAGTTAATCAA
GGAAAACATGAGAATGAAAGTTGTCATGGAGGGCTCCGTTAATGGTCACCAATTCAAGTGTACAGGGGAA
GGTGAAGGTAATCCTTACATGGGTACACAAACTATGAGAATTAAAGTAATTGAAGGCGGACCACTACCAT
TTGCATTTGACATTCTGGCAACGTCATTCATGTACGGATCACGAACTTTCATCAAGTACCCTAAAGGTAT
ACCAGACTTTTTCAAGCAATCTTTTCCAGAGGGTTTTACATGGGAAAGGGTTACAAGATACGAAGATGGG
GGTGTCGTCACAGTTATGCAAGATACTTCATTAGAAGATGGCTGCCTTGTCTATCATGTGCAAGTAAGAG
GGGTGAATTTTCCTTCTAACGGACCTGTGATGCAGAAAAAGACCAAAGGTTGGGAACCAAATACTGAAAT
GATGTACCCAGCTGATGGAGGTTTGAGAGGCTACACACACATGGCGCTTAAAGTTGATGGTGGAGGTCAT
TTGTCTTGTAGTTTTGTTACCACTTATCGTTCTAAAAAGACTGTTGGCAATATCAAAATGCCAGGAATAC
ATGCTGTAGACCACAGACTAGAAAGACTCGAAGAGAGCGATAACGAAATGTTCGTTGTACAGAGAGAGCA
TGCCGTAGCCAAATTTGCTGGCTTAGGCGGTGGTATGGATGAATTGTATAAGGGATCCGGGTCAGGCTCC
GGATCTGGCCCTCCCCCAGCTCTTCCGCCAAAAAGACGAAGGTAATGGCAGTGCTTTTAACTAAGAATTA
TTAGTCTTTTCTGCTTATTTTTTCATCATAGTTTAGAACACTTTATATTAACGAATAGTTTATGAATCTA
TTTAGGTTTAAAAATTGATACAGTTTTATAAGTTACTTTTTCAAAGACTCGTGCTGTCTATTGCATAATG
CACTGGAAGGGGAAAAAAAAGGTGCACACGCGTGGCTTTTTCTTGAATTTGCAGTTTGAAAAATGCTGAG
CAGTTACAGAGATGTTACGAACCACTAGTGCACTGCAGTACATGACATGTATGGGTTGAAAATATTTAGA
GGATGCTAAAAGTCCCGTCTAAAATAGAGGAAGTCATGGATTACATTATCACCTTTATTGTCCTGTTCCG
TCTGGCTAATTTGGGACGAGGAACGTTTGTCTCCATTCGCAACCTTTTGAAACCATATGAACGGCGGCTA
ATCTGACAGATGTCTTATATTTCTAGGATTGTAGAAAGCCTCCTCATCAAACCACCTTGTTTGAAAAAGG
CACTAGTGCGGTTGCTTTACTTGATCTAGTATTCTCCTACCTTGGAGCGGTCCCATATCAACTAAATTCA
GTTTTCTGACTGAGTTAAAAACTAATGTAGCGACACCACTTCCATTGGTGCCTCCGTTATTTTTTTTTTG
TATGTTAATGCTAAATAATACACCGCTATGTATTTCAGGGCACTACTTCTACACATCAACGGTACTAAAC
ATTTCGCTCAAGATCGGTCCGCTTTCACGTATTTGGATGCTATGCAATGTTGCCGAGCGGCCGCGTGTTA
CAACCAATTAACCAATTCTGATTAGAAAAACTCATCGAGCATCAAATGAAACTGCAATTTATTCATATCA
GGATTATCAATACCATATTTTTGAAAAAGCCGTTTCTGTAATGAAGGAGAAAACTCACCGAGGCAGTTCC
ATAGGATGGCAAGATCCTGGTATCGGTCTGCGATTCCGACTCGTCCAACATCAATACAACCTATTAATTT
CCCCTCGTCAAAAATAAGGTTATCAAGTGAGAAATCACCATGAGTGACGACTGAATCCGGTGAGAATGGC
AAAAGCTTATGCATTTCTTTCCAGACTTGTTCAACAGGCCAGCCATTACGCTCGTCATCAAAATCACTCG
CATCAACCAAACCGTTATTCATTCGTGATTGCGCCTGAGCGAGGCGAAATACGCGATCGCTGTTAAAAGG
ACAATTACAAACAGGAATCGAATGCAACCGGCGCAGGAACACTGCCAGCGCATCAACAATATTTTCACCT
GAATCAGGATATTCTTCTAATACCTGGAATGCTGTTTTCCCGGGGATCGCAGTGGTGAGTAACCATGCAT
CATCAGGAGTACGGATAAAATGCTTGATGGTCGGAAGAGGCATAAATTCCGTCAGCCAGTTTAGTCTGAC
CATCTCATCTGTAACATCATTGGCAACGCTACCTTTGCCATGTTTCAGAAACAACTCTGGCGCATCGGGC
TTCCCATACAATCGATAGATTGTCGCACCTGATTGCCCGACATTATCGCGAGCCCATTTATACCCATATA
AATCAGCATCCATGTTGGAATTTAATCGCGGCCTGGAGCAAGACGTTTCCCGTTGAATATGGCTCATAAC
ACCCCTTGTATTACTGTTTATGTAAGCAGACAGTTTTATTGTTCATGATGATATATTTTTATCTTGTGCA
ATGTAACATCAGAGATTTTGAGACACAACGTGGCTTTGTTGAATAAATCGAACTTTTGCTGAGTTGAAGG
ATCAGTCATGACCAAAATCCCTTAACGTGAGTTTTCGTTCCACTGAGCGTCAGACCCCGTAGAAAAGATC
AAAGGATCTTCTTGAGATCCTTTTTTTCTGCGCGTAATCTGCTGCTTGCAAACAAAAAAACCACCGCTAC
CAGCGGTGGTTTGTTTGCCGGATCAAGAGCTACCAACTCTTTTTCCGAAGGTAACTGGCTTCAGCAGAGC
GCAGATACCAAATACTGTTCTTCTAGTGTAGCCGTAGTTAGGCCACCACTTCAAGAACTCTGTAGCACCG
CCTACATACCTCGCTCTGCTAATCCTGTTACCAGTGGCTGCTGCCAGTGGCGATAAGTCGTGTCTTACCG
GGTTGGACTCAAGACGATAGTTACCGGATAAGGCGCAGCGGTCGGGCTGAACGGGGGGTTCGTGCACACA
GCCCAGCTTGGAGCGAACGACCTACACCGAACTGAGATACCTACAGCGTGAGCTATGAGAAAGCGCCACG
CTTCCCGAAGGGAGAAAGGCGGACAGGTATCCGGTAAGCGGCAGGGTCGGAACAGGAGAGCGCACGAGGG
AGCTTCCAGGGGGAAACGCCTGGTATCTTTATAGTCCTGTCGGGTTTCGCCACCTCTGACTTGAGCGTCG
ATTTTTGTGATGCTCGTCAGGGGGGCGGAGCCTATGGAAAAACGCCAGCAACGCGGCCTTTTTACGGTTC
CTGGCCTTTTGCTGGCCTTTTGCTCACATGTTCTTTCCTGCGTTATCCCCTGATTCTGTGGATAACCGTG
CGGCCGCCAATTGAAAAAGGCCACTACTGAGCCAAGCGCAGAACCAGATGAGCCATTCATTGGATACTTG
GGTGACGTTACTGCATCTATAAACCAAGATATAAAAGAATATGGTCGCAGAAGAACAGTAATACCTACAA
GCGATTTAGTAGCGTCGTTCTACACCAAAAAGACGCCTGTTTTTAAGGTCAAGTTCAGCAGAAGCAATTT
AGCCCTTGCAGGAGGTGCTTTCAGGCCATAATTCACACTGAAAAAAATAACAGCATGGAAGTGATATGTA
ATAAGTATAACCTAATCCGATATGTAACTATTAGATGCTTTTTCGACATCGTACTTGACCTGCTCGGCGG
TTATCATAGCGTCTTCTTTAGCCTTTTTTTTTTCGCTCAGTCATCGGGGCCAAAACAAGAAAGGCGAAGA
ACAGAAAAATGAAAAATGTAACTGGTTGTTGTAAAAACCTTCCAGAGAAATAAGATGAAATGTATGTTGC
TGGCACGAACGAAGACAAATACCCTGAATTCGCATCTAGACTGA
